Addgene plasmid #68274: pED45: pRS306 pRPS2-Ste7DS-NLS-mCherry
Purpose: SKARS: Fus3 and Kss1 MAPK activity sensor: Ste7DS 2xNLS mCherry
Depositing lab: Serge Pelet. Depositing organization: Universite de Lausanne (UNIL). Publication: Dynamic single cell measurements of kinase activity by synthetic kinase activity relocation sensors. Durandau E, Aymoz D, Pelet S. BMC Biol. 2015 Aug 1;13:55. doi: 10.1186/s12915-015-0163-z. PubMed 26231587.
Backbone
  Vector backbone: pRS306
  Vector type: Yeast Expression
  Selectable markers: URA3
Growth in bacteria
  Bacterial resistance: Ampicillin, 100 μg/mL
  Growth temperature: 37°C
  Growth strain: DH5alpha
  Copy number: High Copy
Gene/Insert
  Gene/Insert name: Ste7DS NLS mCherry
  Species: Synthetic
  Promoter: pRPS2
  Tag / fusion protein: mCherry (C terminal on insert)
  Cloning method: Restriction Enzyme; 5′ cloning site HindIII (not destroyed); 3′ cloning site XhoI (not destroyed)
  Sequencing primers: 5′ T7; 3′ T33
Terms and licenses: Academic/Nonprofit Terms; Industry Terms: Not Available to Industry
How to cite: pED45: pRS306 pRPS2-Ste7DS-NLS-mCherry was a gift from Serge Pelet (Addgene plasmid # 68274 ; http://n2t.net/addgene:68274 ; RRID:Addgene_68274)
