[The description below was written by a language model from this plasmid's Addgene catalogue record and pLannotate feature annotations shown in this document.]
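Description:
pED45 is a yeast expression construct built on pRS306, an integrating-type shuttle vector. The feature table shows no yeast replication origin or centromere, consistent with stable maintenance by integration into the Saccharomyces cerevisiae genome. In yeast, selection uses the URA3 auxotrophic marker, which is driven by its own promoter and can be counterselected with 5-FOA. In E. coli the 6.5 kb plasmid is maintained at high copy through a ColE1/pUC-type origin and selected with ampicillin via the β-lactamase gene. An f1 origin, lacZα and lac regulatory remnants, and flanking T7 and T3 promoters are carried over from the backbone's cloning region.

The payload is a synthetic kinase activity relocation sensor (SKARS) for the mating-pathway MAP kinases Fus3 and Kss1. Expression is driven by the RPS2 promoter. This promoter is not annotated as such, but it presumably occupies the region upstream of the coding sequence, where a short fragment of the MON1 gene was detected. The open reading frame begins with a fragment of the MAPK kinase Ste7, which serves as the docking site (DS) that recruits Fus3 and Kss1. This is followed by a tandem (2x) nuclear localisation signal and a C-terminal mCherry, and transcription ends at the CYC1 terminator. The NLS segment lies in the unannotated stretch between the Ste7 fragment and mCherry.

As the sensor's name implies, kinase activity is read out as a change in the nuclear versus cytoplasmic distribution of the red fluorescence, rather than a change in its intensity. This allows dynamic, single-cell measurement of MAPK signalling in living yeast by microscopy.
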