Features (pLannotate 1.2.2; 20 found; start..end, strand, type, name):
    142..160     +  promoter       T7 promoter: promoter for bacteriophage T7 RNA polymerase
    168..272     -  CDS            MON1 (fragment): MON1_YEAST - Also known as AUT12. Experimental evidence at protein level: Swiss-Prot protein existence level 1. In complex with CCZ1, is required for multiple vacuole delivery pathways including the cytoplasm to vacuole transport (Cvt), autophagy, pexophagy and endocytosis. The CCZ1-MON1 complex acts at the fusion of vesicles with the vacuole, through its regulation of the SNARE complex during the coordinated priming and docking stages of fusion, and particularly at the stage of tethering/docking (PubMed:12134085, PubMed:12364329, PubMed:12387888, PubMed:14662743, PubMed:15721293). The CCZ1-MO
   1181..1291    +  CDS            STE7 (fragment): STE7_YEAST - Experimental evidence at protein level: Swiss-Prot protein existence level 1. Serine/threonine protein kinase required for cell-type- specific transcription and signal transduction in yeast. It is thought that it is phosphorylated by the ste11 protein kinase and that it can phosphorylate the FUS3 and or KSS1 kinases. From Saccharomyces cerevisiae (strain ATCC 204508 / S288c) (Baker's yeast).
   1481..2182    +  CDS            mCherry: mCherry is a basic (constitutively fluorescent) red fluorescent protein published in 2004, derived from Discosoma sp.. It is reported to be a very rapidly-maturing monomer with low acid sensitivity.
   2198..2445    +  terminator     CYC1 terminator: S. cerevisiae CYC1; transcription terminator for CYC1
   2468..2486    -  promoter       T3 promoter: promoter for bacteriophage T3 RNA polymerase
   2531..2547    -  protein_bind   lac operator: The lac repressor binds to the lac operator to inhibit transcription in E. coli. This inhibition can be relieved by adding lactose or isopropyl-β-D-thiogalactopyranoside (IPTG). lac repressor encoded by lacI
   2555..2585    -  promoter       lac promoter: promoter for the E. coli lac operon
   2600..2621    -  protein_bind   CAP binding site: CAP binding activates transcription in the presence of cAMP. E. coli catabolite activator protein
   2634..2726    -  CDS            lacI (fragment): lac repressor; lacI; The lac repressor binds to the lac operator to inhibit transcription in E. coli. This inhibition can be relieved by adding lactose or isopropyl-β-D-thiogalactopyranoside (IPTG).
   2909..3497    -  rep_origin     ori: high-copy-number ColE1/pMB1/pBR322/pUC origin of replication
   3668..4528    -  CDS            AmpR: β-lactamase; bla; confers resistance to ampicillin, carbenicillin, and related antibiotics
   4529..4633    -  promoter       AmpR promoter: bla
   4728..4763    +  CDS            rop (fragment): Rop protein, which maintains plasmids at low copy number; rop
   4865..4912    +  misc_feature   bom (fragment): basis of mobility region from pBR322
   4923..5138    +  promoter       URA3 promoter: S. cerevisiae URA3
   5139..5942    +  CDS            URA3: orotidine-5'-phosphate decarboxylase, required for uracil biosynthesis; S. cerevisiae URA3; yeast auxotrophic marker, counterselectable with 5-fluoroorotic acid (5-FOA)
   6021..6070    +  misc_feature   bom (fragment): basis of mobility region from pBR322
   6071..6526    -  rep_origin     f1 ori (sequence partly withheld): f1 bacteriophage origin of replication; arrow indicates direction of (+) strand synthesis
   6534..139     -  CDS            lacZα (fragment) (across the origin): LacZα fragment of β-galactosidase; lacZ fragment
>Addgene plasmid #68274 | pED45: pRS306 pRPS2-Ste7DS-NLS-mCherry | depositor full sequence | sequence record 119429 | pED45: pRS306 pRPS2-Ste7DS-NLS-mCherry sequence 6552 bps
AACTGTTGGGAAGGGCGATCGGTGCGGGCCTCTTCGCTATTACGCCAGCTGGCGAAGGGGGGATGTGCTG
CAAGGCGATTAAGTTGGGTAACGCCAGGGTTTTCCCAGTCACGACGTTGTAAAACGACGGCCAGTGAATT
GTAATACGACTCACTATAGGGCGAATTGGAGCTCGTTGCCACGATTGGAATACCCTCAAAATTCCCACTT
TTACTATGCTTCAATTGACCCTTCGGTATCTCAGCATCTAGGTAGCTTTCATTGAGATTCATAGTTCCGA
TGTACTGATTCTACGTTTGTGTACTTTGATAGACTTTTTTATTCAATTCGTATTCACTACTATCTTTGTC
TCGTACCGCGGTTTTTATCCTTTATTTCAGCCCTACGAGATAGAACGATGGAGCCTAGTAATACCATTTT
ATGTAAGCAAAATAAGAAGAAAGACTAAAAGAATTAGGATATGTTGTTAATCAGGGATAAAGGTACGCAT
ACTAGCCTTACTACGTAAATATAAGGTTACGGTTTACGATCACTATTGCAAGATACTATTGTTTAGCATT
GGCAAAGACTTGACGGGAAATCTTTGATTGGGCCCAACCATATTCATTAAAGATCCGGGATGTGAGCTTG
AACTGCTTTTCGACGCGAAGAAGGTTTACACGTATTTTAGTAATTGGCTTATTCACTAAGGATTCTTAAG
GTTTTCTTAATAGTTTTCTACGTCGGCATGCGATTGTTTGGTTTAGAAGACTGCTTTCTAAATATGGTTG
GGTGTATTTAAGCTAGACCCATACACCCGCTCTATGGGATTATTTACTTGTTTGAATTTTAAGATTTGTG
ATAATGGAACTGGACGCAAACATTTGATGGAAAACGCATGTCATCATTAACGAGGTAACGTAGGTATCTG
TCCTGCCTTAGTATTGCACGCAGCTTCCCAGGACGCCTAGCTATTTTTTCATCTATTCCCCTCTGTAGTA
ACGTAAGAGTTTTCAAGTTTTTAATTCAGACTTTCTCTTCCTTTGTTTCCAATTTCCTTCCTTACTGCTT
GATACCTTTTCAATCCCAAAGAAACCGTGTTCTTTATATATTGTCGATTGAAAGTTACCTACATCAACTT
TCCGTGTTCCATTCCGACTATAACAAACAACCAATAAGCTCAACTAATTAAGTAAAGCTTATGTTTCAAC
GAAAGACTTTACAGAGAAGGAACTTGAAAGGGCTCAATCTTAACCTGCACCCAGATGTGGGCAATAATGG
CCAATTGCAGGAAAAGACATCTAGACAACAAATGGGTCGTGGTTCGGAATTTGAAGAACTAGGTTCCCCG
CTAAAAAAACTAAAAATATCACCAGATACGGCTTCTGGTTTGGTTGAATTCCAACAAATGGGTCGTGGTT
CGGAATTTGAAGAACTAGGTTCCCCGCTAAAAAAACTAAAAATATCACCAGATACGGCTTCTGGTTTGGT
TAGATCTGCTAGCAAGGGCGAGGAGGATAACATGGCCATCATCAAGGAGTTCATGCGCTTCAAGGTGCAC
ATGGAGGGCTCCGTGAACGGCCACGAGTTCGAGATCGAGGGCGAGGGCGAGGGCCGCCCCTACGAGGGCA
CCCAGACCGCCAAGCTGAAGGTGACCAAGGGTGGCCCCCTGCCCTTCGCCTGGGACATCCTGTCCCCTCA
GTTCATGTACGGCTCCAAGGCCTACGTGAAGCACCCCGCCGACATCCCCGACTACTTGAAGCTGTCCTTC
CCCGAGGGCTTCAAGTGGGAGCGCGTGATGAACTTCGAGGACGGCGGCGTGGTGACCGTGACCCAGGACT
CCTCCCTGCAGGACGGCGAGTTCATCTACAAGGTGAAGCTGCGCGGCACCAACTTCCCCTCCGACGGCCC
CGTAATGCAGAAGAAGACCATGGGCTGGGAGGCCTCCTCCGAGCGGATGTACCCCGAGGACGGCGCCCTG
AAGGGCGAGATCAAGCAGAGGCTGAAGCTGAAGGACGGCGGCCACTACGACGCTGAGGTCAAGACCACCT
ACAAGGCCAAGAAGCCCGTGCAGCTGCCCGGCGCCTACAACGTCAACATCAAGTTGGACATCACCTCCCA
CAACGAGGACTACACCATCGTGGAACAGTACGAACGCGCCGAGGGCCGCCACTCCACCGGCGGCATGGAC
GAGCTGTACAAGGGATCTTAACTCGAGTCATGTAATTAGTTATGTCACGCTTACATTCACGCCCTCCCCC
CACATCCGCTCTAACCGAAAAGGAAGGAGTTAGACAACCTGAAGTCTAGGTCCCTATTTATTTTTTTATA
GTTATGTTAGTATTAAGAACGTTATTTATATTTCAAATTTTTCTTTTTTTTCTGTACAGACGCGTGTACG
CATGTAACATTATACTGAAAACCTTGCTTGAGAAGGTTTTGGGACGCTCGAAGGCTTTAATTTGCGGCCG
GTACCCAGCTTTTGTTCCCTTTAGTGAGGGTTAATTCCGAGCTTGGCGTAATCATGGTCATAGCTGTTTC
CTGTGTGAAATTGTTATCCGCTCACAATTCCACACAACATAGGAGCCGGAAGCATAAAGTGTAAAGCCTG
GGGTGCCTAATGAGTGAGGTAACTCACATTAATTGCGTTGCGCTCACTGCCCGCTTTCCAGTCGGGAAAC
CTGTCGTGCCAGCTGCATTAATGAATCGGCCAACGCGCGGGGAGAGGCGGTTTGCGTATTGGGCGCTCTT
CCGCTTCCTCGCTCACTGACTCGCTGCGCTCGGTCGTTCGGCTGCGGCGAGCGGTATCAGCTCACTCAAA
GGCGGTAATACGGTTATCCACAGAATCAGGGGATAACGCAGGAAAGAACATGTGAGCAAAAGGCCAGCAA
AAGGCCAGGAACCGTAAAAAGGCCGCGTTGCTGGCGTTTTTCCATAGGCTCGGCCCCCCTGACGAGCATC
ACAAAAATCGACGCTCAAGTCAGAGGTGGCGAAACCCGACAGGACTATAAAGATACCAGGCGTTCCCCCC
TGGAAGCTCCCTCGTGCGCTCTCCTGTTCCGACCCTGCCGCTTACCGGATACCTGTCCGCCTTTCTCCCT
TCGGGAAGCGTGGCGCTTTCTCAATGCTCACGCTGTAGGTATCTCAGTTCGGTGTAGGTCGTTCGCTCCA
AGCTGGGCTGTGTGCACGAACCCCCCGTTCAGCCCGACCGCTGCGCCTTATCCGGTAACTATCGTCTTGA
GTCCAACCCGGTAAGACACGACTTATCGCCACTGGCAGCAGCCACTGGTAACAGGATTAGCAGAGCGAGG
TATGTAGGCGGTGCTACAGAGTTCTTGAAGTGGTGGCCTAACTACGGCTACACTAGAAGGACAGTATTTG
GTATCTGCGCTCTGCTGAAGCCAGTTACCTTCGGAAAAAGAGTTGGTAGCTCTTGATCCGGCAAACAAAC
CACCGCTGGTAGCGGTGGTTTTTTTGTTTGCAAGCAGCAGATTACGCGCAGAAAAAAAGGATCTCAAGAA
GATCCTTTGATCTTTTCTACGGGGTCTGACGCTCAGTGGAACGAAAACTCACGTTAAGGGATTTTGGTCA
TGAGATTATCAAAAAGGATCTTCACCTAGATCCTTTTAAATTAAAAATGAAGTTTTAAATCAATCTAAAG
TATATATGAGTAAACTTGGTCTGACAGTTACCAATGCTTAATCAGTGAGGCACCTATCTCAGCGATCTGT
CTATTTCGTTCATCCATAGTTGCCTGACTGCCCGTCGTGTAGATAACTACGATACGGGAGGGCTTACCAT
CTGGCCCCAGTGCTGCAATGATACCGCGAGACCCACGCTCACCGGCTCCAGATTTATCAGCAATAAACCA
GCCAGCCGGAAGGGCCGAGCGCAGAAGTGGTCCTGCAACTTTATCCGCCTCCATCCAGTCTATTAATTGT
TGCCGGGAAGCTAGAGTAAGTAGTTCGCCAGTTAATAGTTTGCGCAACGTTGTTGCCATTGCTACAGGCA
TCGTGGTGTCACGCTCGTCGTTTGGTATGGCTTCATTCAGCTCCGGTTCCCAACGATCAAGGCGAGTTAC
ATGATCCCCCATGTTGTGAAAAAAAGCGGTTAGCTCCTTCGGTCCTCCGATCGTTGTCAGAAGTAAGTTG
GCCGCAGTGTTATCACTCATGGTTATGGCAGCACTGCATAATTCTCTTACTGTCATGCCATCCGTAAGAT
GCTTTTCTGTGACTGGTGAGTACTCAACCAAGTCATTCTGAGAATAGTGTATGCGGCGACCGAGTTGCTC
TTGCCCGGCGTCAATACGGGATAATACCGCGCCACATAGCAGAACTTTAAAAGTGCTCATCATTGGAAAA
CGTTCTTCGGGGCGAAAACTCTCAAGGATCTTACCGCTGTTGAGATCCAGTTCGATGTAACCCACTCGTG
CACCCAACTGATCTTCAGCATCTTTTACTTTCACCAGCGTTTCTGGGTGAGCAAAAACAGGAAGGCAAAA
TGCCGCAAAAAAGGGAATAAGGGCGACACGGAAATGTTGAATACTCATACTCTTCCTTTTTCAATATTAT
TGAAGCATTTATCAGGGTTATTGTCTCATGAGCGGATACATATTTGAATGTATTTAGAAAAATAAACAAA
TAGGGGTTCCGCGCACATTTCCCCGAAAAGTGCCACCTGACGTCTAAGAAACCATTATTATCATGACATT
AACCTATAAAAATAGGCGTATCACGAGGCCCTTTCGTCTCGCGCGTTTCGGTGATGACGGTGAAAACCTC
TGACACATGCAGCTCCCGGAGACGGTCACAGCTTGTCTGTAAGCGGATGCCGGGAGCAGACAAGCCCGTC
AGGGCGCGTCAGCGGGTGTTGGCGGGTGTCGGGGCTGGCTTAACTATGCGGCATCAGAGCAGATTGTACT
GAGAGTGCACCACGCTTTTCAATTCAATTCATCATTTTTTTTTTATTCTTTTTTTTGATTTCGGTTTCTT
TGAAATTTTTTTGATTCGGTAATCTCCGAACAGAAGGAAGAACGAAGGAAGGAGCACAGACTTAGATTGG
TATATATACGCATATGTAGTGTTGAAGAAACATGAAATTGCCCAGTATTCTTAACCCAACTGCACAGAAC
AAAAACCTGCAGGAAACGAAGATAAATCATGTCGAAAGCTACATATAAGGAACGTGCTGCTACTCATCCT
AGTCCTGTTGCTGCCAAGCTATTTAATATCATGCACGAAAAGCAAACAAACTTGTGTGCTTCATTGGATG
TTCGTACCACCAAGGAATTACTGGAGTTAGTTGAAGCATTAGGTCCCAAAATTTGTTTACTAAAAACACA
TGTGGATATCTTGACTGATTTTTCCATGGAGGGCACAGTTAAGCCGCTAAAGGCATTATCCGCCAAGTAC
AATTTTTTACTCTTCGAAGACAGAAAATTTGCTGACATTGGTAATACAGTCAAATTGCAGTACTCTGCGG
GTGTATACAGAATAGCAGAATGGGCAGACATTACGAATGCACACGGTGTGGTGGGCCCAGGTATTGTTAG
CGGTTTGAAGCAGGCGGCAGAAGAAGTAACAAAGGAACCTAGAGGCCTTTTGATGTTAGCAGAATTGTCA
TGCAAGGGCTCCCTATCTACTGGAGAATATACTAAGGGTACTGTTGACATTGCGAAGAGCGACAAAGATT
TTGTTATCGGCTTTATTGCTCAAAGAGACATGGGTGGAAGAGATGAAGGTTACGATTGGTTGATTATGAC
ACCCGGTGTGGGTTTAGATGACAAGGGAGACGCATTGGGTCAACAGTATAGAACCGTGGATGATGTGGTC
TCTACAGGATCTGACATTATTATTGTTGGAAGAGGACTATTTGCAAAGGGAAGGGATGCTAAGGTAGAGG
GTGAACGTTACAGAAAAGCAGGCTGGGAAGCATATTTGAGAAGATGCGGCCAGCAAAACTAAAAAACTGT
ATTATAAGTAAATGCATGTATACTAAACTCACAAATTAGAGCTTCAATTTAATTATATCAGTTATTACCC
TGCGGTGTGAAATACCGCACAGATGCGTAAGGAGAAAATACCGCATCAGGAAATTGTAAACGTTAATATT
TTGTTAAAATTCGCGTTAAATTTTTGTTAAATCAGCTCATTTTTTAACCAATAGGCCGAAATCGGCAAAA
TCCCTTATAAATCAAAAGAATAGACCGAGATAGGGT
[37 nt withheld, positions 6197-6233]
AAAGAACGTGGACTCCAACGTCAAAGG
[49 nt withheld, positions 6261-6309]
T
[91 nt withheld, positions 6311-6401]
G
[124 nt withheld, positions 6403-6526]
CGCGCCATTCGCCATTCAGGCTGCGC
