>Addgene plasmid #68274 | pED45: pRS306 pRPS2-Ste7DS-NLS-mCherry | addgene partial sequence | sequence record 123838 | T7 5'-TAATACGACTCACTATAGGG-3'
AATTCCCACTTTTACTATGCTTCAATTGACCCTTCGGTATCTCAGCATCTAGGTAGCTTTCATTGAGATT
CATAGTTCCGATGTACTGATTCTACGTTTGTGTACTTTGATAGACTTTTTTATTCAATTCGTATTCACTA
CTATCTTTGTCTCGTACCGCGGTTTTTATCCTTTATTTCAGCCCTACGAGATAGAACGATGGAGCCTAGT
AATACCATTTTATGTAAGCAAAATAAGAAGAAAGACTAAAAGAATTAGGATATGTTGTTAATCAGGGATA
AAGGTACGCATACTAGCCTTACTACGTAAATATAAGGTTACGGTTTACGATCACTATTGCAAGATACTAT
TGTTTAGCATTGGCAAAGACTTGACGGGAAATCTTTGATTGGGCCCAACCATATTCATTAAAGATCCGGG
ATGTGAGCTTGAACTGCTTTTCGACGCGAAGAAGGTTTACACGTATTTTAGTAATTGGCTTATTCACTAA
GGATTCTTAAGGTTTTCTTAATAGTTTTCTACGTCGGCATGCGATTGTTTGGTTTAGAAGACTGCTTTCT
AAATATGGTTGGGTGTATTTAAGCTAGACCCATACACCCGCTCTATGGGATTATTTACTTGTTTGAATTT
TAAGATTTGTGATAATGGAACTGGACGCAAACATTTGATGGAAAACGCATGTCATCATTAACGAGGTAAC
GTAGGTATCTGTCCTGCCTTAGTATTGCACGCAGCTTCC
