>Addgene plasmid #68274 | pED45: pRS306 pRPS2-Ste7DS-NLS-mCherry | addgene partial sequence | sequence record 123927 | mCherry-R 5'-TTGGTCACCTTCAGCTTGG-3'
CCTCGATCTCGAACTCGTGGCCGTTCACGGAGCCCTCCATGTGCACCTTGAAGCGCATGAACTCCTTGAT
GATGGCCATGTTATCCTCCTCGCCCTTGCTAGCAGATCTAACCAAACCAGAAGCCGTATCTGGTGATATT
TTTAGTTTTTTTAGCGGGGAACCTAGTTCTTCAAATTCCGAACCACGACCCATTTGTTGGAATTCAACCA
AACCAGAAGCCGTATCTGGTGATATTTTTAGTTTTTTTAGCGGGGAACCTAGTTCTTCAAATTCCGAACC
ACGACCCATTTGTTGTCTAGATGTCTTTTCCTGCAATTGGCCATTATTGCCCACATCTGGGTGCAGGTTA
AGATTGAGCCCTTTCAAGTTCCTTCTCTGTAAAGTCTTTCGTTGAAACATAAGCTTTACTTAATTAGTTG
AGCTTATTGGTTGTTTGTTATAGTCGGAATGGAACACGGAAAGTTGATGTAGGTAACTTTCAATCGACAA
TATATAAAGAACACGGTTTCTTTGGGATTGAAAAGGTATCAAGCAGTAAGGAAGGAAATTGGAAACAAAG
GAAGAGAAAGTCTGAATTAAAAACTTGAAAACTCTTACGTTACTACAGAGGGGAATAGATGAAAAAATAG
CTAGGCGTCCTGGGAAGCTGCGTGCAATACTAAGGCAGGACAGATACCTACGTTACCTCGTTAATGATGA
CATGCGTTTTCCATCAAATGTTTGCGTCCAGTTCCATTATCACAAATCTTAAAATTCAAACAAGTAAATA
ATCCCATAGAGCGGGTGTATGGGTCTAGCTTAAATACACCCAACCATATTTAGAAAGCAGTCTTCTAAAC
CAAACAATCGCATGCCGACGTA
